Addgene plasmid #64997: pUAST mito roGFP2-Orp1
Purpose: for expression of mitochondrial roGFP2-Orp1 with the Gal4 expression system in drosophila
Depositing lab: Tobias Dick. Depositing organization: Deutsches Krebsforschungszentrum (DKFZ). Publication: In vivo mapping of hydrogen peroxide and oxidized glutathione reveals chemical and regional specificity of redox homeostasis. Albrecht SC, Barata AG, Grosshans J, Teleman AA, Dick TP. Cell Metab. 2011 Dec 7;14(6):819-29. doi: 10.1016/j.cmet.2011.10.010. Epub 2011 Nov 17. PubMed 22100409.
Backbone
  Vector backbone: pUAST
  Total vector size (bp): 10449
  Vector type: Insect Expression
Growth in bacteria
  Bacterial resistance: Ampicillin, 100 μg/mL
  Growth temperature: 37°C
  Growth strain: DH5alpha
  Copy number: Unknown
Gene/Insert
  Gene/Insert name: Orp1 (alt name: GPX3_YEAST)
  Species: S. cerevisiae (budding yeast)
  Mutation: mitochondrial targeting sequence
  Entrez Gene: HYR1 (a.k.a. YIR037W, GPX3, ORP1)
  Tag / fusion protein: roGFP2 (N terminal on insert)
Terms and licenses: Academic/Nonprofit Terms; Industry Terms: Not Available to Industry
How to cite: pUAST mito roGFP2-Orp1 was a gift from Tobias Dick (Addgene plasmid # 64997 ; http://n2t.net/addgene:64997 ; RRID:Addgene_64997)
