[The description below was written by a language model from this plasmid's Addgene catalogue record and pLannotate feature annotations shown in this document.]
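Description:
pUAST mito roGFP2-Orp1 is a 10,449 bp Drosophila transformation and expression plasmid built on the pUAST backbone, designed to place a mitochondrially targeted hydrogen peroxide sensor under control of the Gal4/UAS binary system. It is propagated in E. coli through a high-copy ColE1/pUC-type origin and selected with ampicillin via the β-lactamase gene. For fly work, the expression cassette and a mini-white eye-colour marker lie between P element 5' and 3' ends. This arrangement allows transposase-mediated integration into the germline and lets transformants be identified by eye pigmentation in a white mutant background.

The expression unit starts with five tandem Gal4-binding UAS sites upstream of the Drosophila hsp70 basal promoter, so transcription depends on a Gal4 driver line and can be restricted to chosen tissues or stages. The open reading frame begins with the human COX8 presequence, which directs import into the mitochondrial matrix. Next comes a GFP-derived coding region that the automated annotation labels EGFP but that the catalogue identifies as the redox-sensitive roGFP2. A linker region then joins it to the S. cerevisiae thiol peroxidase Orp1 (HYR1/GPX3). In this type of probe, Orp1 is oxidised by H2O2 and relays the oxidation to roGFP2, shifting its excitation ratio and giving a ratiometric readout. Downstream SV40 sequences, comprising the small t intron and the polyadenylation signal, provide splicing and 3' end processing. The SV40 NLS and T antigen fragments annotated there are part of this 3' region rather than of the sensor protein. The construct is used to generate transgenic flies for in vivo imaging of mitochondrial hydrogen peroxide levels.
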