Features (pLannotate 1.2.2; 21 found; start..end, strand, type, name):
     27..101     +  CDS            COX8 presequence: mitochondrial presequence of human cytochrome c oxidase subunit VIII (Rizutto et al., 1989)
    126..839     +  CDS            EGFP: the original enhanced GFP (Yang et al., 1996) mammalian codon-optimized
    945..1433    +  CDS            HYR1: GPX3_YEAST - Also known as GPX3 From Saccharomyces cerevisiae (strain ATCC 204508 / S288c) (Baker's yeast).
   1444..1518    +  CDS            small t antigen (fragment): SV40 (simian virus 40) small t antigen
   1520..1585    +  intron         small t intron: SV40 (simian virus 40) small t antigen intron
   1715..1735    +  CDS            SV40 NLS: nuclear localization signal of SV40 (simian virus 40) large T antigen
   2054..2137    +  CDS            large T antigen (fragment): large T antigen from SV40 (simian virus 40)
   2160..2294    +  polyA_signal   SV40 poly(A) signal: SV40 polyadenylation signal
   2799..5681    +  CDS            mini-white: Drosophila white gene eye color pigment; white; This is a modified version of the white gene lacking part of the first intron.
   6459..7044    -  misc_feature   P element 5' end: No description available
   7045..7273    -  CDS            mini-white (fragment): Drosophila white gene eye color pigment; white; This is a modified version of the white gene lacking part of the first intron.
   7279..7867    -  rep_origin     ori: high-copy-number ColE1/pMB1/pBR322/pUC origin of replication
   8038..8898    -  CDS            AmpR: β-lactamase; bla; confers resistance to ampicillin, carbenicillin, and related antibiotics
   8899..9003    -  promoter       AmpR promoter: bla
   9098..9133    +  CDS            rop (fragment): Rop protein, which maintains plasmids at low copy number; rop
   9235..9304    +  misc_feature   bom (fragment): basis of mobility region from pBR322
   9303..9805    -  gene           mini-white (fragment): white; This modified version of the white gene lacks part of the first intron.
   9805..10037   -  misc_feature   P element 3' end: P element 3' end
  10065..10086   -  misc_feature   MCS (fragment): pUC18/19 multiple cloning site
  10085..10179   +  protein_bind   5X UAS: five tandem copies of the "ScaI site" 17-mer CGGAGTACTGTCCTCCG, an upstream activating sequence (UAS) that efficiently binds yeast Gal4 (Webster et al., 1988; Pfeiffer et al., 2010) GAL4
  10198..10436   +  promoter       hsp70 promoter: Drosophila melanogaster hsp70Bb promoter
>Addgene plasmid #64997 | pUAST mito roGFP2-Orp1 | depositor full sequence | sequence record 109863 | pUAST mito roGFP2-Orp1 sequence 10449 bps
GAATTCGTTAACAGATCTGCGGCCGCATGTCCGTCCTGACGCCGCTGCTGCTGCGGGGCTTGACAGGCTC
GGCCCGGCGGCTCCCAGTGCCGCGCGCCAAGATCCATTCGTTGCCGCCGGGATCCGTGAGCAAGGGCGAG
GAGCTGTTCACCGGGGTGGTGCCCATCCTGGTCGAGCTGGACGGCGACGTAAACGGCCACAAGTTCAGCG
TGTCCGGCGAGGGCGAGGGCGATGCCACCTACGGCAAGCTGACCCTGAAGTTCATCTCCACCACCGGCAA
GCTGCCCGTGCCCTGGCCCACCCTCGTGACCACCCTGACCTACGGCGTGCAGTGCTTCAGCCGCTACCCC
GACCACATGAAGCAGCACGACTTCTTCAAGTCCGCCATGCCCGAAGGCTACGTCCAGGAGCGCACCATCT
TCTTCAAGGACGACGGCAACTACAAGACCCGCGCCGAGGTGAAGTTCGAGGGCGACACCCTGGTGAACCG
CATCGAGCTGAAGGGCATCGACTTCAAGGAGGACGGCAACATCCTGGGGCACAAGCTGGAGTACAACTAC
AACTGCCACAACGTCTATATCATGGCCGACAAGCAGAAGAACGGCATCAAGGTGAACTTCAAGATCCGCC
ACAACATCGAGGACGGCAGCGTGCAGCTCGCCGACCACTACCAGCAGAACACCCCCATCGGCGACGGCCC
CGTGCTGCTGCCCGACAACCACTACCTGAGCACCTGCTCCGCCCTGAGCAAAGACCCCAACGAGAAGCGC
GATCACATGGTCCTGCTGGAGTTCGTGACCGCCGCCGGGATCACTCTCGGCATGGACGAGCTGTACAAGA
CTAGTGGTGGTTCAGGTGGTGGTGGTTCAGGTGGTGGTGGTTCAGGTGGAGGAGGATCAGGAGGAGGAGG
ATCAGGAGGAGGAGGATCAGGAGGAGAATTCGATATCTCAGAATTCTATAAGCTAGCACCTGTTGACAAG
AAAGGCCAACCATTCCCCTTCGACCAATTAAAGGGAAAAGTGGTGCTTATCGTTAATGTTGCCTCCAAAT
GTGGATTCACTCCTCAATACAAAGAACTAGAGGCCTTGTACAAACGTTATAAGGACGAAGGATTTACCAT
CATCGGGTTCCCATGCAACCAGTTTGGCCACCAAGAACCTGGCTCTGATGAAGAAATTGCCCAGTTCTGC
CAACTGAACTATGGCGTGACTTTCCCCATTATGAAAAAAATTGACGTTAATGGTGGCAATGAGGACCCTG
TTTACAAGTTTTTGAAGAGCCAAAAATCCGGTATGTTGGGCTTGAGAGGTATCAAATGGAATTTTGAAAA
ATTCTTAGTCGATAAAAAGGGTAAAGTGTACGAAAGATACTCTTCACTAACCAAACCTTCTTCGTTGTCC
GAAACCATCGAAGAACTTTTGAAAGAGGTGGAATAGTCTAGAGGATCTTTGTGAAGGAACCTTACTTCTG
TGGTGTGACATAATTGGACAAACTACCTACAGAGATTTAAAGCTCTAAGGTAAATATAAAATTTTTAAGT
GTATAATGTGTTAAACTACTGATTCTAATTGTTTGTGTATTTTAGATTCCAACCTATGGAACTGATGAAT
GGGAGCAGTGGTGGAATGCCTTTAATGAGGAAAACCTGTTTTGCTCAGAAGAAATGCCATCTAGTGATGA
TGAGGCTACTGCTGACTCTCAACATTCTACTCCTCCAAAAAAGAAGAGAAAGGTAGAAGACCCCAAGGAC
TTTCCTTCAGAATTGCTAAGTTTTTTGAGTCATGCTGTGTTTAGTAATAGAACTCTTGCTTGCTTTGCTA
TTTACACCACAAAGGAAAAAGCTGCACTGCTATACAAGAAAATTATGGAAAAATATTCTGTAACCTTTAT
AAGTAGGCATAACAGTTATAATCATAACATACTGTTTTTTCTTACTCCACACAGGCATAGAGTGTCTGCT
ATTAATAACTATGCTCAAAAATTGTGTACCTTTAGCTTTTTAATTTGTAAAGGGGTTAATAAGGAATATT
TGATGTATAGTGCCTTGACTAGAGATCATAATCAGCCATACCACATTTGTAGAGGTTTTACTTGCTTTAA
AAAACCTCCCACACCTCCCCCTGAACCTGAAACATAAAATGAATGCAATTGTTGTTGTTAACTTGTTTAT
TGCAGCTTATAATGGTTACAAATAAAGCAATAGCATCACAAATTTCACAAATAAAGCATTTTTTTCACTG
CATTCTAGTTGTGGTTTGTCCAAACTCATCAATGTATCTTATCATGTCTGGATCGGATCCACTAGAAGGC
CTTAGTATGTATGTAAGTTAATAAAACCCTTTTTTGGAGAATGTAGATTTAAAAAAACATATTTTTTTTT
TATTTTTTACTGCACTGGACATCATTGAACTTATCTGATCAGTTTTAAATTTACTTCGATCCAAGGGTAT
TTGAAGTACCAGGTTCTTTCGATTACCTCTCACTCAAAATGACATTCCACTCAAAGTCAGCGCTGTTTGC
CTCCTTCTCTGTCCACAGAAATATCGCCGTCTCTTTCGCCGCTGCGTCCGCTATCTCTTTCGCCACCGTT
TGTAGCGTTACCTAGCGTCAATGTCCGCCTTCAGTTGCACTTTGTCAGCGGTTTCGTGACGAAGCTCCAA
GCGGTTTACGCCATCAATTAAACACAAAGTGCTGTGCCAAAACTCCTCTCGCTTCTTATTTTTGTTTGTT
TTTTGAGTGATTGGGGTGGTGATTGGTTTTGGGTGGGTAAGCAGGGGAAAGTGTGAAAAATCCCGGCAAT
GGGCCAAGAGGATCAGGAGCTATTAATTCGCGGAGGCAGCAAACACCCATCTGCCGAGCATCTGAACAAT
GTGAGTAGTACATGTGCATACATCTTAAGTTCACTTGATCTATAGGAACTGCGATTGCAACATCAAATTG
TCTGCGGCGTGAGAACTGCGACCCACAAAAATCCCAAACCGCAATCGCACAAACAAATAGTGACACGAAA
CAGATTATTCTGGTAGCTGTGCTCGCTATATAAGACAATTTTTAAGATCATATCATGATCAAGACATCTA
AAGGCATTCATTTTCGACTACATTCTTTTTTACAAAAAATATAACAACCAGATATTTTAAGCTGATCCTA
GATGCACAAAAAATAAATAAAAGTATAAACCTACTTCGTAGGATACTTCGTTTTGTTCGGGGTTAGATGA
GCATAACGCTTGTAGTTGATATTTGAGATCCCCTATCATTGCAGGGTGACAGCGGAGCGGCTTCGCAGAG
CTGCATTAACCAGGGCTTCGGGCAGGCCAAAAACTACGGCACGCTCCTGCCACCCAGTCCGCCGGAGGAC
TCCGGTTCAGGGAGCGGCCAACTAGCCGAGAACCTCACCTATGCCTGGCACAATATGGACATCTTTGGGG
CGGTCAATCAGCCGGGCTCCGGATGGCGGCAGCTGGTCAACCGGACACGCGGACTATTCTGCAACGAGCG
ACACATACCGGCGCCCAGGAAACATTTGCTCAAGAACGGTGAGTTTCTATTCGCAGTCGGCTGATCTGTG
TGAAATCTTAATAAAGGGTCCAATTACCAATTTGAAACTCAGTTTGCGGCGTGGCCTATCCGGGCGAACT
TTTGGCCGTGATGGGCAGTTCCGGTGCCGGAAAGACGACCCTGCTGAATGCCCTTGCCTTTCGATCGCCG
CAGGGCATCCAAGTATCGCCATCCGGGATGCGACTGCTCAATGGCCAACCTGTGGACGCCAAGGAGATGC
AGGCCAGGTGCGCCTATGTCCAGCAGGATGACCTCTTTATCGGCTCCCTAACGGCCAGGGAACACCTGAT
TTTCCAGGCCATGGTGCGGATGCCACGACATCTGACCTATCGGCAGCGAGTGGCCCGCGTGGATCAGGTG
ATCCAGGAGCTTTCGCTCAGCAAATGTCAGCACACGATCATCGGTGTGCCCGGCAGGGTGAAAGGTCTGT
CCGGCGGAGAAAGGAAGCGTCTGGCATTCGCCTCCGAGGCACTAACCGATCCGCCGCTTCTGATCTGCGA
TGAGCCCACCTCCGGACTGGACTCATTTACCGCCCACAGCGTCGTCCAGGTGCTGAAGAAGCTGTCGCAG
AAGGGCAAGACCGTCATCCTGACCATTCATCAGCCGTCTTCCGAGCTGTTTGAGCTCTTTGACAAGATCC
TTCTGATGGCCGAGGGCAGGGTAGCTTTCTTGGGCACTCCCAGCGAAGCCGTCGACTTCTTTTCCTAGTG
AGTTCGATGTGTTTATTAAGGGTATCTAGCATTACATTACATCTCAACTCCTATCCAGCGTGGGTGCCCA
GTGTCCTACCAACTACAATCCGGCGGACTTTTACGTACAGGTGTTGGCCGTTGTGCCCGGACGGGAGATC
GAGTCCCGTGATCGGATCGCCAAGATATGCGACAATTTTGCTATTAGCAAAGTAGCCCGGGATATGGAGC
AGTTGTTGGCCACCAAAAATTTGGAGAAGCCACTGGAGCAGCCGGAGAATGGGTACACCTACAAGGCCAC
CTGGTTCATGCAGTTCCGGGCGGTCCTGTGGCGATCCTGGCTGTCGGTGCTCAAGGAACCACTCCTCGTA
AAAGTGCGACTTATTCAGACAACGGTGAGTGGTTCCAGTGGAAACAAATGATATAACGCTTACAATTCTT
GGAAACAAATTCGCTAGATTTTAGTTAGAATTGCCTGATTCCACACCCTTCTTAGTTTTTTTCAATGAGA
TGTATAGTTTATAGTTTTGCAGAAAATAAATAAATTTCATTTAACTCGCGAACATGTTGAAGATATGAAT
ATTAATGAGATGCGAGTAACATTTTAATTTGCAGATGGTTGCCATCTTGATTGGCCTCATCTTTTTGGGC
CAACAACTCACGCAAGTGGGCGTGATGAATATCAACGGAGCCATCTTCCTCTTCCTGACCAACATGACCT
TTCAAAACGTCTTTGCCACGATAAATGTAAGTCTTGTTTAGAATACATTTGCATATTAATAATTTACTAA
CTTTCTAATGAATCGATTCGATTTAGGTGTTCACCTCAGAGCTGCCAGTTTTTATGAGGGAGGCCCGAAG
TCGACTTTATCGCTGTGACACATACTTTCTGGGCAAAACGATTGCCGAATTACCGCTTTTTCTCACAGTG
CCACTGGTCTTCACGGCGATTGCCTATCCGATGATCGGACTGCGGGCCGGAGTGCTGCACTTCTTCAACT
GCCTGGCGCTGGTCACTCTGGTGGCCAATGTGTCAACGTCCTTCGGATATCTAATATCCTGCGCCAGCTC
CTCGACCTCGATGGCGCTGTCTGTGGGTCCGCCGGTTATCATACCATTCCTGCTCTTTGGCGGCTTCTTC
TTGAACTCGGGCTCGGTGCCAGTATACCTCAAATGGTTGTCGTACCTCTCATGGTTCCGTTACGCCAACG
AGGGTCTGCTGATTAACCAATGGGCGGACGTGGAGCCGGGCGAAATTAGCTGCACATCGTCGAACACCAC
GTGCCCCAGTTCGGGCAAGGTCATCCTGGAGACGCTTAACTTCTCCGCCGCCGATCTGCCGCTGGACTAC
GTGGGTCTGGCCATTCTCATCGTGAGCTTCCGGGTGCTCGCATATCTGGCTCTAAGACTTCGGGCCCGAC
GCAAGGAGTAGCCGACATATATCCGAAATAACTGCTTGTTTTTTTTTTTACCATTATTACCATCGTGTTT
ACTGTTTATTGCCCCCTCAAAAAGCTAATGTAATTATATTTGTGCCAATAAAAACAAGATATGACCTATA
GAATACAAGTATTTCCCCTTCGAACATCCCCACAAGTAGACTTTGGATTTGTCTTCTAACCAAAAGACTT
ACACACCTGCATACCTTACATCAAAAACTCGTTTATCGCTACATAAAACACCGGGATATATTTTTTATAT
ACATACTTTTCAAATCGCGCGCCCTCTTCATAATTCACCTCCACCACACCACGTTTCGTAGTTGCTCTTT
CGCTGTCTCCCACCCGCTCTCCGCAACACATTCACCTTTTGTTCGACGACCTTGGAGCGACTGTCGTTAG
TTCCGCGCGATTCGGTTCGCTCAAATGGTTCCGAGTGGTTCATTTCGTCTCAATAGAAATTAGTAATAAA
TATTTGTATGTACAATTTATTTGCTCCAATATATTTGTATATATTTCCCTCACAGCTATATTTATTCTAA
TTTAATATTATGACTTTTTAAGGTAATTTTTTGTGACCTGTTCGGAGTGATTAGCGTTACAATTTGAACT
GAAAGTGACATCCAGTGTTTGTTCCTTGTGTAGATGCATCTCAAAAAAATGGTGGGCATAATAGTGTTGT
TTATATATATCAAAAATAACAACTATAATAATAAGAATACATTTAATTTAGAAAATGCTTGGATTTCACT
GGAACTAGAATTAATTCGGCTGCTGCTCTAAACGACGCATTTCGTACTCCAAAGTACGAATTTTTTCCCT
CAAGCTCTTATTTTCATTAAACAATGAACAGGACCTAACGCACAGTCACGTTATTGTTTACATAAATGAT
TTTTTTTACTATTCAAACTTACTCTGTTTGTGTACTCCCACTGGTATAGCCTTCTTTTATCTTTTCTGGT
TCAGGCTCTATCACTTTACTAGGTACGGCATCTGCGTTGAGTCGCCTCCTTTTAAATGTCTGACCTTTTG
CAGGTGCAGCCTTCCACTGCGAATCATTAAAGTGGGTATCACAAATTTGGGAGTTTTCACCAAGGCTGCA
CCCAAGGCTCTGCTCCCACAATTTTCTCTTAATAGCACACTTCGGCACGTGAATTAATTTTACTCCAGTC
ACAGCTTTGCAGCAAAATTTGCAATATTTCATTTTTTTTTATTCCACGTAAGGGTTAATGTTTTCAAAAA
AAAATTCGTCCGCACACAACCTTTCCTCTCAACAAGCAAACGTGCACTGAATTTAAGTGTATACTTCGGT
AAGCTTCGGCTATCGACGGGACCACCTTATGTTATTTCATCATGGGCCAGACCCACGTAGTCCAGCGGCA
GATCGGCGGCGGAGAAGTTAAGCGTCTCCAGGATGACCTTGCCCGAACTGGGGCACGTGGTGTTCGACGA
TGTGCAGCTAATTTCGCCCGGCTCCACGTCCGCCCATTGGTTAATCAGCAGACCCTCGTTGGCGTAACGG
AACCATGAGAGGTACGACAACCATTTGAGGTATACTGGCACCGAGCCCGAGTTCAAGAAGAAGGCGTTTT
TCCATAGGCTCCGCCCCCCTGACGAGCATCACAAAAATCGACGCTCAAGTCAGAGGTGGCGAAACCCGAC
AGGACTATAAAGATACCAGGCGTTTCCCCCTGGAAGCTCCCTCGTGCGCTCTCCTGTTCCGACCCTGCCG
CTTACCGGATACCTGTCCGCCTTTCTCCCTTCGGGAAGCGTGGCGCTTTCTCAATGCTCACGCTGTAGGT
ATCTCAGTTCGGTGTAGGTCGTTCGCTCCAAGCTGGGCTGTGTGCACGAACCCCCCGTTCAGCCCGACCG
CTGCGCCTTATCCGGTAACTATCGTCTTGAGTCCAACCCGGTAAGACACGACTTATCGCCACTGGCAGCA
GCCACTGGTAACAGGATTAGCAGAGCGAGGTATGTAGGCGGTGCTACAGAGTTCTTGAAGTGGTGGCCTA
ACTACGGCTACACTAGAAGGACAGTATTTGGTATCTGCGCTCTGCTGAAGCCAGTTACCTTCGGAAAAAG
AGTTGGTAGCTCTTGATCCGGCAAACAAACCACCGCTGGTAGCGGTGGTTTTTTTGTTTGCAAGCAGCAG
ATTACGCGCAGAAAAAAAGGATCTCAAGAAGATCCTTTGATCTTTTCTACGGGGTCTGACGCTCAGTGGA
ACGAAAACTCACGTTAAGGGATTTTGGTCATGAGATTATCAAAAAGGATCTTCACCTAGATCCTTTTAAA
TTAAAAATGAAGTTTTAAATCAATCTAAAGTATATATGAGTAAACTTGGTCTGACAGTTACCAATGCTTA
ATCAGTGAGGCACCTATCTCAGCGATCTGTCTATTTCGTTCATCCATAGTTGCCTGACTCCCCGTCGTGT
AGATAACTACGATACGGGAGGGCTTACCATCTGGCCCCAGTGCTGCAATGATACCGCGAGACCCACGCTC
ACCGGCTCCAGATTTATCAGCAATAAACCAGCCAGCCGGAAGGGCCGAGCGCAGAAGTGGTCCTGCAACT
TTATCCGCCTCCATCCAGTCTATTAATTGTTGCCGGGAAGCTAGAGTAAGTAGTTCGCCAGTTAATAGTT
TGCGCAACGTTGTTGCCATTGCTACAGGCATCGTGGTGTCACGCTCGTCGTTTGGTATGGCTTCATTCAG
CTCCGGTTCCCAACGATCAAGGCGAGTTACATGATCCCCCATGTTGTGCAAAAAAGCGGTTAGCTCCTTC
GGTCCTCCGATCGTTGTCAGAAGTAAGTTGGCCGCAGTGTTATCACTCATGGTTATGGCAGCACTGCATA
ATTCTCTTACTGTCATGCCATCCGTAAGATGCTTTTCTGTGACTGGTGAGTACTCAACCAAGTCATTCTG
AGAATAGTGTATGCGGCGACCGAGTTGCTCTTGCCCGGCGTCAACACGGGATAATACCGCGCCACATAGC
AGAACTTTAAAAGTGCTCATCATTGGAAAACGTTCTTCGGGGCGAAAACTCTCAAGGATCTTACCGCTGT
TGAGATCCAGTTCGATGTAACCCACTCGTGCACCCAACTGATCTTCAGCATCTTTTACTTTCACCAGCGT
TTCTGGGTGAGCAAAAACAGGAAGGCAAAATGCCGCAAAAAAGGGAATAAGGGCGACACGGAAATGTTGA
ATACTCATACTCTTCCTTTTTCAATATTATTGAAGCATTTATCAGGGTTATTGTCTCATGAGCGGATACA
TATTTGAATGTATTTAGAAAAATAAACAAATAGGGGTTCCGCGCACATTTCCCCGAAAAGTGCCACCTGA
CGTCTAAGAAACCATTATTATCATGACATTAACCTATAAAAATAGGCGTATCACGAGGCCCTTTCGTCTC
GCGCGTTTCGGTGATGACGGTGAAAACCTCTGACACATGCAGCTCCCGGAGACGGTCACAGCTTGTCTGT
AAGCGGATGCCGGGAGCAGACAAGCCCGTCAGGGCGCGTCAGCGGGTGTTGGCGGGTGTCGGGGCTGGCT
TAACTATGCGGCATCAGAGCAGATTGTACTGAGAGTGCACCATATGCGGTGTGAAATACCGCACCGAATC
GCGCGGAACTAACGACAGTCGCTCCAAGGTCGTCGAACAAAAGGTGAATGTGTTGCGGAGAGCGGGTGGG
AGACAGCGAAAGAGCAACTACGAAACGTGGTGTGGTGGAGGTGAATTATGAAGAGGGCGCGCGATTTGAA
AAGTATGTATATAAAAAATATATCCCGGTGTTTTATGTAGCGATAAACGAGTTTTTGATGTAAGGTATGC
AGGTGTGTAAGTCTTTTGGTTAGAAGACAAATCCAAAGTCTACTTGTGGGGATGTTCGAAGGGGAAATAC
TTGTATTCTATAGGTCATATCTTGTTTTTATTGGCACAAATATAATTACATTAGCTTTTTGAGGGGGCAA
TAAACAGTAAACACGATGGTAATAATGGTAAAAAAAAAAACAAGCAGTTATTTCGGATATATGTCGGCTA
CTCCTTGCGTCGGGCCCGAAGTCTTAGAGCCAGATATGCGAGCACCCGGAAGCTCACGATGAGAATGGCC
AGACCATGATGAAATAACATAAGGTGGTCCCGTCGGCAAGAGACATCCACTTAACGTATGCTTGCAATAA
GTGCGAGTGAAAGGAATAGTATTCTGAGTGTCGTATTGAGTCTGAGTGAGACAGCGATATGATTGTTGAT
TAACCCTTAGCATGTCCGTGGGGTTTGAATTAACTCATAATATTAATTAGACGAAATTATTTTTAAAGTT
TTATTTTTAATAATTTGCGAGTACGCAAAGCTTGGGCTGCATCTCTCCGGATCCAAGCTTGCATGCCTGC
AGGTCGGAGTACTGTCCTCCGAGCGGAGTACTGTCCTCCGAGCGGAGTACTGTCCTCCGAGCGGAGTACT
GTCCTCCGAGCGGAGTACTGTCCTCCGAGCGGAGACTCTAGCGAGCGCCGGAGTATAAATAGAGGCGCTT
CGTCTACGGAGCGACAATTCAATTCAAACAAGCAAAGTGAACACGTCGCTAAGCGAAAGCTAAGCAAATA
AACAAGCGCAGCTGAACAAGCTAAACAATCTGCAGTAAAGTGCAAGTTAAAGTGAATCAATTAAAAGTAA
CCAGCAACCAAGTAAATCAACTGCAACTACTGAAATCTGCCAAGAAGTAATTATTGAATACAAGAAGAGA
ACTCTGAATAGGGAATTGG
