>Addgene plasmid #64997 | pUAST mito roGFP2-Orp1 | addgene partial sequence | sequence record 116063 | SV40-splice-R2 5'-CACAAACAATTAGAATCAGTAG-3'
ATATTTACCTTAGAGCTTTAAATCTCTGTAGGTAGTTTGTCCAATTATGTCACACCACAGAAGTAAGGTT
CCTTCACAAAGATCCTCTAGACTATTCCACCTCTTTCAAAAGTTCTTCGATGGTTTCGGACAACGAAGAA
GGTTTGGTTAGTGAAGAGTATCTTTCGTACACTTTACCCTTTTTATCGACTAAGAATTTTTCAAAATTCC
ATTTGATACCTCTCAAGCCCAACATACCGGATTTTTGGCTCTTCAAAAACTTGTAAACAGGGTCCTCATT
GCCACCATTAACGTCAATTTTTTTCATAATGGGGAAAGTCACGCCATAGTTCAGTTGGCAGAACTGGGCA
ATTTCTTCATCAGAGCCAGGTTCTTGGTGGCCAAACTGGTTGCATGGGAACCCGATGATGGTAAATCCTT
CGTCCTTATAACGTTTGTACAAGGCCTCTAGTTCTTTGTATTGAGGAGTGAATCCACATTTGGAGGCAAC
ATTAACGATAAGCACCACTTTTCCCTTTAATTGGTCGAAGGGGAATGGTTGGCCTTTCTTGTCAACAGGT
GCTAGCTTATAGAATTCTGAGATATCGAATTCTCCTCCTGATCCTCCTCCTCCTGATCCTCCTCCTCCTG
ATCCTCCTCCACCTGAACCACCACCACCTGAACCACCACCACCTGAACCACCACTAGTCTTGTACAGCTC
GTCCATGCCGAGAGTGATCCCGGCGGCGGTCACGAAC
