>Addgene plasmid #64997 | pUAST mito roGFP2-Orp1 | addgene partial sequence | sequence record 116970 | pCasper-hs 5'-GCAACTACTGAAATCTGCCAAG-3'
ACTCTGAATAGGGAATTGGGAATTCGTTAACAGATCTGCGGCCGCATGTCCGTCCTGACGCCGCTGCTGC
TGCGGGGCTTGACAGGCTCGGCCCGGCGGCTCCCAGTGCCGCGCGCCAAGATCCATTCGTTGCCGCCGGG
ATCCGTGAGCAAGGGCGAGGAGCTGTTCACCGGGGTGGTGCCCATCCTGGTCGAGCTGGACGGCGACGTA
AACGGCCACAAGTTCAGCGTGTCCGGCGAGGGCGAGGGCGATGCCACCTACGGCAAGCTGACCCTGAAGT
TCATCTCCACCACCGGCAAGCTGCCCGTGCCCTGGCCCACCCTCGTGACCACCCTGACCTACGGCGTGCA
GTGCTTCAGCCGCTACCCCGACCACATGAAGCAGCACGACTTCTTCAAGTCCGCCATGCCCGAAGGCTAC
GTCCAGGAGCGCACCATCTTCTTCAAGGACGACGGCAACTACAAGACCCGCGCCGAGGTGAAGTTCGAGG
GCGACACCCTGGTGAACCGCATCGAGCTGAAGGGCATCGACTTCAAGGAGGACGGCAACATCCTGGGGCA
CAAGCTGGAGTACAACTACAACTGCCACAACGTCTATATCATGGCCGACAAGCAGAAGAACGGCATCAAG
GTGAACTTCAAGATCCGCCACAACATCGAGGACGGCAGCGTGCAGCTCGCCGACCACTACCAGCAGAACA
CCCCCATCGGCGACGGCCCCGTGCTGCTGCCCGACAACCACTACCTGAGCACCTGCTCCGCCCTGAGCAA
AGA
